>Addgene plasmid #215213 | shRNA_MTO1_2 | depositor full sequence | sequence record 419454 | Full Sequence
CAATACGCAAACCGCCTCTCCCCGCGCGTTGGCCGATTCATTAATGCAGCTGGCACGACAGGTTTCCCGA
CTGGAAAGCGGGCAGTGAGCGCAACGCAATTAATGTGAGTTAGCTCACTCATTAGGCACCCCAGGCTTTA
CACTTTATGCTTCCGGCTCGTATGTTGTGTGGAATTGTGAGCGGATAACAATTTCACACAGGAAACAGCT
ATGACCATGATTACGCCAAGCGCGCAATTAACCCTCACTAAAGGGAACAAAAGCTGGAGCTGCAAGCTTA
ATGTAGTCTTATGCAATACTCTTGTAGTCTTGCAACATGGTAACGATGAGTTAGCAACATGCCTTACAAG
GAGAGAAAAAGCACCGTGCATGCCGATTGGTGGAAGTAAGGTGGTACGATCGTGCCTTATTAGGAAGGCA
ACAGACGGGTCTGACATGGATTGGACGAACCACTGAATTGCCGCATTGCAGAGATATTGTATTTAAGTGC
CTAGCTCGATACATAAACGGGTCTCTCTGGTTAGACCAGATCTGAGCCTGGGAGCTCTCTGGCTAACTAG
GGAACCCACTGCTTAAGCCTCAATAAAGCTTGCCTTGAGTGCTTCAAGTAGTGTGTGCCCGTCTGTTGTG
TGACTCTGGTAACTAGAGATCCCTCAGACCCTTTTAGTCAGTGTGGAAAATCTCTAGCAGTGGCGCCCGA
ACAGGGACTTGAAAGCGAAAGGGAAACCAGAGGAGCTCTCTCGACGCAGGACTCGGCTTGCTGAAGCGCG
CACGGCAAGAGGCGAGGGGCGGCGACTGGTGAGTACGCCAAAAATTTTGACTAGCGGAGGCTAGAAGGAG
AGAGATGGGTGCGAGAGCGTCAGTATTAAGCGGGGGAGAATTAGATCGCGATGGGAAAAAATTCGGTTAA
GGCCAGGGGGAAAGAAAAAATATAAATTAAAACATATAGTATGGGCAAGCAGGGAGCTAGAACGATTCGC
AGTTAATCCTGGCCTGTTAGAAACATCAGAAGGCTGTAGACAAATACTGGGACAGCTACAACCATCCCTT
CAGACAGGATCAGAAGAACTTAGATCATTATATAATACAGTAGCAACCCTCTATTGTGTGCATCAAAGGA
TAGAGATAAAAGACACCAAGGAAGCTTTAGACAAGATAGAGGAAGAGCAAAACAAAAGTAAGACCACCGC
ACAGCAAGCGGCCGCTGATCTTCAGACCTGGAGGAGGAGATATGAGGGACAATTGGAGAAGTGAATTATA
TAAATATAAAGTAGTAAAAATTGAACCATTAGGAGTAGCACCCACCAAGGCAAAGAGAAGAGTGGTGCAG
AGAGAAAAAAGAGCAGTGGGAATAGGAGCTTTGTTCCTTGGGTTCTTGGGAGCAGCAGGAAGCACTATGG
GCGCAGCGTCAATGACGCTGACGGTACAGGCCAGACAATTATTGTCTGGTATAGTGCAGCAGCAGAACAA
TTTGCTGAGGGCTATTGAGGCGCAACAGCATCTGTTGCAACTCACAGTCTGGGGCATCAAGCAGCTCCAG
GCAAGAATCCTGGCTGTGGAAAGATACCTAAAGGATCAACAGCTCCTGGGGATTTGGGGTTGCTCTGGAA
AACTCATTTGCACCACTGCTGTGCCTTGGAATGCTAGTTGGAGTAATAAATCTCTGGAACAGATTTGGAA
TCACACGACCTGGATGGAGTGGGACAGAGAAATTAACAATTACACAAGCTTAATACACTCCTTAATTGAA
GAATCGCAAAACCAGCAAGAAAAGAATGAACAAGAATTATTGGAATTAGATAAATGGGCAAGTTTGTGGA
ATTGGTTTAACATAACAAATTGGCTGTGGTATATAAAATTATTCATAATGATAGTAGGAGGCTTGGTAGG
TTTAAGAATAGTTTTTGCTGTACTTTCTATAGTGAATAGAGTTAGGCAGGGATATTCACCATTATCGTTT
CAGACCCACCTCCCAACCCCGAGGGGACCCGACAGGCCCGAAGGAATAGAAGAAGAAGGTGGAGAGAGAG
ACAGAGACAGATCCATTCGATTAGTGAACGGATCTCGACGGTATCGATCACGAGACTAGCCTCGAGCGGC
CGCCCCCTTCACCGAGGGCCTATTTCCCATGATTCCTTCATATTTGCATATACGATACAAGGCTGTTAGA
GAGATAATTGGAATTAATTTGACTGTAAACACAAAGATATTAGTACAAAATACGTGACGTAGAAAGTAAT
AATTTCTTGGGTAGTTTGCAGTTTTAAAATTATGTTTTAAAATGGACTATCATATGCTTACCGTAACTTG
AAAGTATTTCGATTTCTTGGCTTTATATATCTTGTGGAAAGGACGAAACACCGGGTATTCTAAACAAGCA
TATACCTCGAGTCCTCAGTATCCTTCTCCAGATTTTTGAATTCTCGACCTCGAGACAAATGGCAGTATTC
ATCCACAATTTTAAAAGAAAAGGGGGGATTGGGGGGTACAGTGCAGGGGAAAGAATAGTAGACATAATAG
CAACAGACATACAAACTAAAGAATTACAAAAACAAATTACAAAAATTCAAAATTTTCGGGTTTATTACAG
GGACAGCAGAGATCCACTTTGGCCGCGGCTCGAGGGGGTTGGGGTTGCGCCTTTTCCAAGGCAGCCCTGG
GTTTGCGCAGGGACGCGGCTGCTCTGGGCGTGGTTCCGGGAAACGCAGCGGCGCCGACCCTGGGTCTCGC
ACATTCTTCACGTCCGTTCGCAGCGTCACCCGGATCTTCGCCGCTACCCTTGTGGGCCCCCCGGCGACGC
TTCCTGCTCCGCCCCTAAGTCGGGAAGGTTCCTTGCGGTTCGCGGCGTGCCGGACGTGACAAACGGAAGC
CGCACGTCTCACTAGTACCCTCGCAGACGGACAGCGCCAGGGAGCAATGGCAGCGCGCCGACCGCGATGG
GCTGTGGCCAATAGCGGCTGCTCAGCAGGGCGCGCCGAGAGCAGCGGCCGGGAAGGGGCGGTGCGGGAGG
CGGGGTGTGGGGCGGTAGTGTGGGCCCTGTTCCTGCCCGCGCGGTGTTCCGCATTCTGCAAGCCTCCGGA
GCGCACGTCGGCAGTCGGCTCCCTCGTTGACCGAATCACCGACCTCTCTCCCCAGGGGGATCCACCGGAG
CTTACCATGACCGAGTACAAGCCCACGGTGCGCCTCGCCACCCGCGACGACGTCCCCAGGGCCGTACGCA
CCCTCGCCGCCGCGTTCGCCGACTACCCCGCCACGCGCCACACCGTCGATCCGGACCGCCACATCGAGCG
GGTCACCGAGCTGCAAGAACTCTTCCTCACGCGCGTCGGGCTCGACATCGGCAAGGTGTGGGTCGCGGAC
GACGGCGCCGCGGTGGCGGTCTGGACCACGCCGGAGAGCGTCGAAGCGGGGGCGGTGTTCGCCGAGATCG
GCCCGCGCATGGCCGAGTTGAGCGGTTCCCGGCTGGCCGCGCAGCAACAGATGGAAGGCCTCCTGGCGCC
GCACCGGCCCAAGGAGCCCGCGTGGTTCCTGGCCACCGTCGGCGTCTCGCCCGACCACCAGGGCAAGGGT
CTGGGCAGCGCCGTCGTGCTCCCCGGAGTGGAGGCGGCCGAGCGCGCCGGGGTGCCCGCCTTCCTGGAGA
CCTCCGCGCCCCGCAACCTCCCCTTCTACGAGCGGCTCGGCTTCACCGTCACCGCCGACGTCGAGGTGCC
CGAAGGACCGCGCACCTGGTGCATGACCCGCAAGCCCGGTGCCTGACGCCCGCCCCACGACCCGCAGCGC
CCGACCGAAAGGAGCGCACGACCCCATGCATCGGTACCTTTAAGACCAATGACTTACAAGGCAGCTGTAG
ATCTTAGCCACTTTTTAAAAGAAAAGGGGGGACTGGAAGGGCTAATTCACTCCCAACGAAGACAAGATCT
GCTTTTTGCTTGTACTGGGTCTCTCTGGTTAGACCAGATCTGAGCCTGGGAGCTCTCTGGCTAACTAGGG
AACCCACTGCTTAAGCCTCAATAAAGCTTGCCTTGAGTGCTTCAAGTAGTGTGTGCCCGTCTGTTGTGTG
ACTCTGGTAACTAGAGATCCCTCAGACCCTTTTAGTCAGTGTGGAAAATCTCTAGCAGTAGTAGTTCATG
TCATCTTATTATTCAGTATTTATAACTTGCAAAGAAATGAATATCAGAGAGTGAGAGGAACTTGTTTATT
GCAGCTTATAATGGTTACAAATAAAGCAATAGCATCACAAATTTCACAAATAAAGCATTTTTTTCACTGC
ATTCTAGTTGTGGTTTGTCCAAACTCATCAATGTATCTTATCATGTCTGGCTCTAGCTATCCCGCCCCTA
ACTCCGCCCATCCCGCCCCTAACTCCGCCCAGTTCCGCCCATTCTCCGCCCCATGGCTGACTAATTTTTT
TTATTTATGCAGAGGCCGAGGCCGCCTCGGCCTCTGAGCTATTCCAGAAGTAGTGAGGAGGCTTTTTTGG
AGGCCTAGGGACGTACCCAATTCGCCCTATAGTGAGTCGTATTACGCGCGCTCACTGGCCGTCGTTTTAC
AACGTCGTGACTGGGAAAACCCTGGCGTTACCCAACTTAATCGCCTTGCAGCACATCCCCCTTTCGCCAG
CTGGCGTAATAGCGAAGAGGCCCGCACCGATCGCCCTTCCCAACAGTTGCGCAGCCTGAATGGCGAATGG
G
[124 nt withheld, positions 4692-4815]
C
[91 nt withheld, positions 4817-4907]
A
[49 nt withheld, positions 4909-4957]
CCTTTGACGTTGGAGTCCACGTTCTTT
[37 nt withheld, positions 4985-5021]
ACCCTATCTCGGTCTATTCTTTTGATTTATAAGGGATTTTGCCGATTTCGGCCTATTGGTTAAAAAATGA
GCTGATTTAACAAAAATTTAACGCGAATTTTAACAAAATATTAACGCTTACAATTTAGGTGGCACTTTTC
GGGGAAATGTGCGCGGAACCCCTATTTGTTTATTTTTCTAAATACATTCAAATATGTATCCGCTCATGAG
ACAATAACCCTGATAAATGCTTCAATAATATTGAAAAAGGAAGAGTATGAGTATTCAACATTTCCGTGTC
GCCCTTATTCCCTTTTTTGCGGCATTTTGCCTTCCTGTTTTTGCTCACCCAGAAACGCTGGTGAAAGTAA
AAGATGCTGAAGATCAGTTGGGTGCACGAGTGGGTTACATCGAACTGGATCTCAACAGCGGTAAGATCCT
TGAGAGTTTTCGCCCCGAAGAACGTTTTCCAATGATGAGCACTTTTAAAGTTCTGCTATGTGGCGCGGTA
TTATCCCGTATTGACGCCGGGCAAGAGCAACTCGGTCGCCGCATACACTATTCTCAGAATGACTTGGTTG
AGTACTCACCAGTCACAGAAAAGCATCTTACGGATGGCATGACAGTAAGAGAATTATGCAGTGCTGCCAT
AACCATGAGTGATAACACTGCGGCCAACTTACTTCTGACAACGATCGGAGGACCGAAGGAGCTAACCGCT
TTTTTGCACAACATGGGGGATCATGTAACTCGCCTTGATCGTTGGGAACCGGAGCTGAATGAAGCCATAC
CAAACGACGAGCGTGACACCACGATGCCTGTAGCAATGGCAACAACGTTGCGCAAACTATTAACTGGCGA
ACTACTTACTCTAGCTTCCCGGCAACAATTAATAGACTGGATGGAGGCGGATAAAGTTGCAGGACCACTT
CTGCGCTCGGCCCTTCCGGCTGGCTGGTTTATTGCTGATAAATCTGGAGCCGGTGAGCGTGGGTCTCGCG
GTATCATTGCAGCACTGGGGCCAGATGGTAAGCCCTCCCGTATCGTAGTTATCTACACGACGGGGAGTCA
GGCAACTATGGATGAACGAAATAGACAGATCGCTGAGATAGGTGCCTCACTGATTAAGCATTGGTAACTG
TCAGACCAAGTTTACTCATATATACTTTAGATTGATTTAAAACTTCATTTTTAATTTAAAAGGATCTAGG
TGAAGATCCTTTTTGATAATCTCATGACCAAAATCCCTTAACGTGAGTTTTCGTTCCACTGAGCGTCAGA
CCCCGTAGAAAAGATCAAAGGATCTTCTTGAGATCCTTTTTTTCTGCGCGTAATCTGCTGCTTGCAAACA
AAAAAACCACCGCTACCAGCGGTGGTTTGTTTGCCGGATCAAGAGCTACCAACTCTTTTTCCGAAGGTAA
CTGGCTTCAGCAGAGCGCAGATACCAAATACTGTTCTTCTAGTGTAGCCGTAGTTAGGCCACCACTTCAA
GAACTCTGTAGCACCGCCTACATACCTCGCTCTGCTAATCCTGTTACCAGTGGCTGCTGCCAGTGGCGAT
AAGTCGTGTCTTACCGGGTTGGACTCAAGACGATAGTTACCGGATAAGGCGCAGCGGTCGGGCTGAACGG
GGGGTTCGTGCACACAGCCCAGCTTGGAGCGAACGACCTACACCGAACTGAGATACCTACAGCGTGAGCT
ATGAGAAAGCGCCACGCTTCCCGAAGGGAGAAAGGCGGACAGGTATCCGGTAAGCGGCAGGGTCGGAACA
GGAGAGCGCACGAGGGAGCTTCCAGGGGGAAACGCCTGGTATCTTTATAGTCCTGTCGGGTTTCGCCACC
TCTGACTTGAGCGTCGATTTTTGTGATGCTCGTCAGGGGGGCGGAGCCTATGGAAAAACGCCAGCAACGC
GGCCTTTTTACGGTTCCTGGCCTTTTGCTGGCCTTTTGCTCACATGTTCTTTCCTGCGTTATCCCCTGAT
TCTGTGGATAACCGTATTACCGCCTTTGAGTGAGCTGATACCGCTCGCCGCAGCCGAACGACCGAGCGCA
GCGAGTCAGTGAGCGAGGAAGCGGAAGAGCGCC
Features (pLannotate 1.2.2; 25 found; start..end, strand, type, name):
    101..122     +  protein_bind   CAP binding site: CAP binding activates transcription in the presence of cAMP. E. coli catabolite activator protein
    137..167     +  promoter       lac promoter: promoter for the E. coli lac operon
    175..191     +  protein_bind   lac operator: The lac repressor binds to the lac operator to inhibit transcription in E. coli. This inhibition can be relieved by adding lactose or isopropyl-β-D-thiogalactopyranoside (IPTG). lac repressor encoded by lacI
    236..254     +  promoter       T3 promoter: promoter for bacteriophage T3 RNA polymerase
    282..508     +  promoter       RSV promoter: Rous sarcoma virus enhancer/promoter
    509..689     +  LTR            5' LTR (truncated): truncated 5' long terminal repeat (LTR) from HIV-1
    736..861     +  misc_feature   HIV-1 Ψ: packaging signal of human immunodeficiency virus type 1
    845..1208    +  CDS            HIV-1 gag (fragment): gag protein from human immunodeficiency virus 1; gag
   1354..1587    +  misc_feature   RRE: The Rev response element (RRE) of HIV-1 allows for Rev-dependent mRNA export from the nucleus to the cytoplasm.
   1964..2064    +  CDS            Rev (fragment): human immunodeficiency virus 1 (HIV-1) Rev protein; rev; enhances nuclear export of unspliced and incompletely spliced viral mRNAs
   2114..2354    +  promoter       U6 promoter: RNA polymerase III promoter for human U6 snRNA
   2459..2576    +  misc_feature   cPPT/CTS: central polypurine tract and central termination sequence of HIV-1
   2625..3135    +  promoter       hPGK promoter: human phosphoglycerate kinase 1 promoter
   3157..3756    +  CDS            PuroR: puromycin N-acetyltransferase; pac from Streptomyces alboniger; confers resistance to puromycin
   3799..3882    +  CDS            nef (fragment): NEF_HV1Z2 - Experimental evidence at protein level: Swiss-Prot protein existence level 1. Extracellular Nef protein targets CD4(+) T-lymphocytes for apoptosis by interacting with CXCR4 surface receptors. From Human immunodeficiency virus type 1 group M subtype D (isolate Z2/CDC-Z34) (HIV-1).
   3884..4117    +  LTR            3' LTR (ΔU3): self-inactivating 3' long terminal repeat (LTR) from HIV-1
   4189..4310    +  polyA_signal   SV40 poly(A) signal: SV40 polyadenylation signal
   4350..4485    +  rep_origin     SV40 ori: SV40 origin of replication
   4506..4524    -  promoter       T7 promoter: promoter for bacteriophage T7 RNA polymerase
   4532..4687    +  CDS            lacZα (fragment): LacZα fragment of β-galactosidase; lacZ fragment
   4692..5120    +  rep_origin     f1 ori (sequence partly withheld): f1 bacteriophage origin of replication; arrow indicates direction of (+) strand synthesis
   5173..5277    +  promoter       AmpR promoter: bla
   5278..6138    +  CDS            AmpR: β-lactamase; bla; confers resistance to ampicillin, carbenicillin, and related antibiotics
   6309..6897    +  rep_origin     ori: high-copy-number ColE1/pMB1/pBR322/pUC origin of replication
   7080..88      +  CDS            lacI (fragment) (across the origin): lac repressor; lacI; The lac repressor binds to the lac operator to inhibit transcription in E. coli. This inhibition can be relieved by adding lactose or isopropyl-β-D-thiogalactopyranoside (IPTG).
