>Addgene plasmid #215213 | shRNA_MTO1_2 | addgene full sequence | sequence record 432649 | Addgene NGS Result
TTGGGGTTGCGCCTTTTCCAAGGCAGCCCTGGGTTTGCGCAGGGACGCGGCTGCTCTGGGCGTGGTTCCG
GGAAACGCAGCGGCGCCGACCCTGGGTCTCGCACATTCTTCACGTCCGTTCGCAGCGTCACCCGGATCTT
CGCCGCTACCCTTGTGGGCCCCCCGGCGACGCTTCCTGCTCCGCCCCTAAGTCGGGAAGGTTCCTTGCGG
TTCGCGGCGTGCCGGACGTGACAAACGGAAGCCGCACGTCTCACTAGTACCCTCGCAGACGGACAGCGCC
AGGGAGCAATGGCAGCGCGCCGACCGCGATGGGCTGTGGCCAATAGCGGCTGCTCAGCAGGGCGCGCCGA
GAGCAGCGGCCGGGAAGGGGCGGTGCGGGAGGCGGGGTGTGGGGCGGTAGTGTGGGCCCTGTTCCTGCCC
GCGCGGTGTTCCGCATTCTGCAAGCCTCCGGAGCGCACGTCGGCAGTCGGCTCCCTCGTTGACCGAATCA
CCGACCTCTCTCCCCAGGGGGATCCACCGGAGCTTACCATGACCGAGTACAAGCCCACGGTGCGCCTCGC
CACCCGCGACGACGTCCCCAGGGCCGTACGCACCCTCGCCGCCGCGTTCGCCGACTACCCCGCCACGCGC
CACACCGTCGATCCGGACCGCCACATCGAGCGGGTCACCGAGCTGCAAGAACTCTTCCTCACGCGCGTCG
GGCTCGACATCGGCAAGGTGTGGGTCGCGGACGACGGCGCCGCGGTGGCGGTCTGGACCACGCCGGAGAG
CGTCGAAGCGGGGGCGGTGTTCGCCGAGATCGGCCCGCGCATGGCCGAGTTGAGCGGTTCCCGGCTGGCC
GCGCAGCAACAGATGGAAGGCCTCCTGGCGCCGCACCGGCCCAAGGAGCCCGCGTGGTTCCTGGCCACCG
TCGGCGTCTCGCCCGACCACCAGGGCAAGGGTCTGGGCAGCGCCGTCGTGCTCCCCGGAGTGGAGGCGGC
CGAGCGCGCCGGGGTGCCCGCCTTCCTGGAGACCTCCGCGCCCCGCAACCTCCCCTTCTACGAGCGGCTC
GGCTTCACCGTCACCGCCGACGTCGAGGTGCCCGAAGGACCGCGCACCTGGTGCATGACCCGCAAGCCCG
GTGCCTGACGCCCGCCCCACGACCCGCAGCGCCCGACCGAAAGGAGCGCACGACCCCATGCATCGGTACC
TTTAAGACCAATGACTTACAAGGCAGCTGTAGATCTTAGCCACTTTTTAAAAGAAAAGGGGGGACTGGAA
GGGCTAATTCACTCCCAACGAAGACAAGATCTGCTTTTTGCTTGTACTGGGTCTCTCTGGTTAGACCAGA
TCTGAGCCTGGGAGCTCTCTGGCTAACTAGGGAACCCACTGCTTAAGCCTCAATAAAGCTTGCCTTGAGT
GCTTCAAGTAGTGTGTGCCCGTCTGTTGTGTGACTCTGGTAACTAGAGATCCCTCAGACCCTTTTAGTCA
GTGTGGAAAATCTCTAGCAGTAGTAGTTCATGTCATCTTATTATTCAGTATTTATAACTTGCAAAGAAAT
GAATATCAGAGAGTGAGAGGAACTTGTTTATTGCAGCTTATAATGGTTACAAATAAAGCAATAGCATCAC
AAATTTCACAAATAAAGCATTTTTTTCACTGCATTCTAGTTGTGGTTTGTCCAAACTCATCAATGTATCT
TATCATGTCTGGCTCTAGCTATCCCGCCCCTAACTCCGCCCATCCCGCCCCTAACTCCGCCCAGTTCCGC
CCATTCTCCGCCCCATGGCTGACTAATTTTTTTTATTTATGCAGAGGCCGAGGCCGCCTCGGCCTCTGAG
CTATTCCAGAAGTAGTGAGGAGGCTTTTTTGGAGGCCTAGGGACGTACCCAATTCGCCCTATAGTGAGTC
GTATTACGCGCGCTCACTGGCCGTCGTTTTACAACGTCGTGACTGGGAAAACCCTGGCGTTACCCAACTT
AATCGCCTTGCAGCACATCCCCCTTTCGCCAGCTGGCGTAATAGCGAAGAGGCCCGCACCGATCGCCCTT
CCCAACAGTTGCGCAGCCTGAATGGCGAATGGG
[124 nt withheld, positions 2064-2187]
C
[91 nt withheld, positions 2189-2279]
A
[49 nt withheld, positions 2281-2329]
CCTTTGACGTTGGAGTCCACGTTCTTT
[37 nt withheld, positions 2357-2393]
ACCCTATCTCGGTCTATTCTTTTGATTTATAAGGGATTTTGCCGATTTCGGCCTATTGGTTAAAAAATGA
GCTGATTTAACAAAAATTTAACGCGAATTTTAACAAAATATTAACGCTTACAATTTAGGTGGCACTTTTC
GGGGAAATGTGCGCGGAACCCCTATTTGTTTATTTTTCTAAATACATTCAAATATGTATCCGCTCATGAG
ACAATAACCCTGATAAATGCTTCAATAATATTGAAAAAGGAAGAGTATGAGTATTCAACATTTCCGTGTC
GCCCTTATTCCCTTTTTTGCGGCATTTTGCCTTCCTGTTTTTGCTCACCCAGAAACGCTGGTGAAAGTAA
AAGATGCTGAAGATCAGTTGGGTGCACGAGTGGGTTACATCGAACTGGATCTCAACAGCGGTAAGATCCT
TGAGAGTTTTCGCCCCGAAGAACGTTTTCCAATGATGAGCACTTTTAAAGTTCTGCTATGTGGCGCGGTA
TTATCCCGTATTGACGCCGGGCAAGAGCAACTCGGTCGCCGCATACACTATTCTCAGAATGACTTGGTTG
AGTACTCACCAGTCACAGAAAAGCATCTTACGGATGGCATGACAGTAAGAGAATTATGCAGTGCTGCCAT
AACCATGAGTGATAACACTGCGGCCAACTTACTTCTGACAACGATCGGAGGACCGAAGGAGCTAACCGCT
TTTTTGCACAACATGGGGGATCATGTAACTCGCCTTGATCGTTGGGAACCGGAGCTGAATGAAGCCATAC
CAAACGACGAGCGTGACACCACGATGCCTGTAGCAATGGCAACAACGTTGCGCAAACTATTAACTGGCGA
ACTACTTACTCTAGCTTCCCGGCAACAATTAATAGACTGGATGGAGGCGGATAAAGTTGCAGGACCACTT
CTGCGCTCGGCCCTTCCGGCTGGCTGGTTTATTGCTGATAAATCTGGAGCCGGTGAGCGTGGGTCTCGCG
GTATCATTGCAGCACTGGGGCCAGATGGTAAGCCCTCCCGTATCGTAGTTATCTACACGACGGGGAGTCA
GGCAACTATGGATGAACGAAATAGACAGATCGCTGAGATAGGTGCCTCACTGATTAAGCATTGGTAACTG
TCAGACCAAGTTTACTCATATATACTTTAGATTGATTTAAAACTTCATTTTTAATTTAAAAGGATCTAGG
TGAAGATCCTTTTTGATAATCTCATGACCAAAATCCCTTAACGTGAGTTTTCGTTCCACTGAGCGTCAGA
CCCCGTAGAAAAGATCAAAGGATCTTCTTGAGATCCTTTTTTTCTGCGCGTAATCTGCTGCTTGCAAACA
AAAAAACCACCGCTACCAGCGGTGGTTTGTTTGCCGGATCAAGAGCTACCAACTCTTTTTCCGAAGGTAA
CTGGCTTCAGCAGAGCGCAGATACCAAATACTGTTCTTCTAGTGTAGCCGTAGTTAGGCCACCACTTCAA
GAACTCTGTAGCACCGCCTACATACCTCGCTCTGCTAATCCTGTTACCAGTGGCTGCTGCCAGTGGCGAT
AAGTCGTGTCTTACCGGGTTGGACTCAAGACGATAGTTACCGGATAAGGCGCAGCGGTCGGGCTGAACGG
GGGGTTCGTGCACACAGCCCAGCTTGGAGCGAACGACCTACACCGAACTGAGATACCTACAGCGTGAGCT
ATGAGAAAGCGCCACGCTTCCCGAAGGGAGAAAGGCGGACAGGTATCCGGTAAGCGGCAGGGTCGGAACA
GGAGAGCGCACGAGGGAGCTTCCAGGGGGAAACGCCTGGTATCTTTATAGTCCTGTCGGGTTTCGCCACC
TCTGACTTGAGCGTCGATTTTTGTGATGCTCGTCAGGGGGGCGGAGCCTATGGAAAAACGCCAGCAACGC
GGCCTTTTTACGGTTCCTGGCCTTTTGCTGGCCTTTTGCTCACATGTTCTTTCCTGCGTTATCCCCTGAT
TCTGTGGATAACCGTATTACCGCCTTTGAGTGAGCTGATACCGCTCGCCGCAGCCGAACGACCGAGCGCA
GCGAGTCAGTGAGCGAGGAAGCGGAAGAGCGCCCAATACGCAAACCGCCTCTCCCCGCGCGTTGGCCGAT
TCATTAATGCAGCTGGCACGACAGGTTTCCCGACTGGAAAGCGGGCAGTGAGCGCAACGCAATTAATGTG
AGTTAGCTCACTCATTAGGCACCCCAGGCTTTACACTTTATGCTTCCGGCTCGTATGTTGTGTGGAATTG
TGAGCGGATAACAATTTCACACAGGAAACAGCTATGACCATGATTACGCCAAGCGCGCAATTAACCCTCA
CTAAAGGGAACAAAAGCTGGAGCTGCAAGCTTAATGTAGTCTTATGCAATACTCTTGTAGTCTTGCAACA
TGGTAACGATGAGTTAGCAACATGCCTTACAAGGAGAGAAAAAGCACCGTGCATGCCGATTGGTGGAAGT
AAGGTGGTACGATCGTGCCTTATTAGGAAGGCAACAGACGGGTCTGACATGGATTGGACGAACCACTGAA
TTGCCGCATTGCAGAGATATTGTATTTAAGTGCCTAGCTCGATACATAAACGGGTCTCTCTGGTTAGACC
AGATCTGAGCCTGGGAGCTCTCTGGCTAACTAGGGAACCCACTGCTTAAGCCTCAATAAAGCTTGCCTTG
AGTGCTTCAAGTAGTGTGTGCCCGTCTGTTGTGTGACTCTGGTAACTAGAGATCCCTCAGACCCTTTTAG
TCAGTGTGGAAAATCTCTAGCAGTGGCGCCCGAACAGGGACTTGAAAGCGAAAGGGAAACCAGAGGAGCT
CTCTCGACGCAGGACTCGGCTTGCTGAAGCGCGCACGGCAAGAGGCGAGGGGCGGCGACTGGTGAGTACG
CCAAAAATTTTGACTAGCGGAGGCTAGAAGGAGAGAGATGGGTGCGAGAGCGTCAGTATTAAGCGGGGGA
GAATTAGATCGCGATGGGAAAAAATTCGGTTAAGGCCAGGGGGAAAGAAAAAATATAAATTAAAACATAT
AGTATGGGCAAGCAGGGAGCTAGAACGATTCGCAGTTAATCCTGGCCTGTTAGAAACATCAGAAGGCTGT
AGACAAATACTGGGACAGCTACAACCATCCCTTCAGACAGGATCAGAAGAACTTAGATCATTATATAATA
CAGTAGCAACCCTCTATTGTGTGCATCAAAGGATAGAGATAAAAGACACCAAGGAAGCTTTAGACAAGAT
AGAGGAAGAGCAAAACAAAAGTAAGACCACCGCACAGCAAGCGGCCGCTGATCTTCAGACCTGGAGGAGG
AGATATGAGGGACAATTGGAGAAGTGAATTATATAAATATAAAGTAGTAAAAATTGAACCATTAGGAGTA
GCACCCACCAAGGCAAAGAGAAGAGTGGTGCAGAGAGAAAAAAGAGCAGTGGGAATAGGAGCTTTGTTCC
TTGGGTTCTTGGGAGCAGCAGGAAGCACTATGGGCGCAGCGTCAATGACGCTGACGGTACAGGCCAGACA
ATTATTGTCTGGTATAGTGCAGCAGCAGAACAATTTGCTGAGGGCTATTGAGGCGCAACAGCATCTGTTG
CAACTCACAGTCTGGGGCATCAAGCAGCTCCAGGCAAGAATCCTGGCTGTGGAAAGATACCTAAAGGATC
AACAGCTCCTGGGGATTTGGGGTTGCTCTGGAAAACTCATTTGCACCACTGCTGTGCCTTGGAATGCTAG
TTGGAGTAATAAATCTCTGGAACAGATTTGGAATCACACGACCTGGATGGAGTGGGACAGAGAAATTAAC
AATTACACAAGCTTAATACACTCCTTAATTGAAGAATCGCAAAACCAGCAAGAAAAGAATGAACAAGAAT
TATTGGAATTAGATAAATGGGCAAGTTTGTGGAATTGGTTTAACATAACAAATTGGCTGTGGTATATAAA
ATTATTCATAATGATAGTAGGAGGCTTGGTAGGTTTAAGAATAGTTTTTGCTGTACTTTCTATAGTGAAT
AGAGTTAGGCAGGGATATTCACCATTATCGTTTCAGACCCACCTCCCAACCCCGAGGGGACCCGACAGGC
CCGAAGGAATAGAAGAAGAAGGTGGAGAGAGAGACAGAGACAGATCCATTCGATTAGTGAACGGATCTCG
ACGGTATCGATCACGAGACTAGCCTCGAGCGGCCGCCCCCTTCACCGAGGGCCTATTTCCCATGATTCCT
TCATATTTGCATATACGATACAAGGCTGTTAGAGAGATAATTGGAATTAATTTGACTGTAAACACAAAGA
TATTAGTACAAAATACGTGACGTAGAAAGTAATAATTTCTTGGGTAGTTTGCAGTTTTAAAATTATGTTT
TAAAATGGACTATCATATGCTTACCGTAACTTGAAAGTATTTCGATTTCTTGGCTTTATATATCTTGTGG
AAAGGACGAAACACCGGGTCCACAGACGATCGGGGCTGCTCGAGCAGCCCCGATCGTCTGTGGACTTTTT
GAATTCTCGACCTCGAGACAAATGGCAGTATTCATCCACAATTTTAAAAGAAAAGGGGGGATTGGGGGGT
ACAGTGCAGGGGAAAGAATAGTAGACATAATAGCAACAGACATACAAACTAAAGAATTACAAAAACAAAT
TACAAAAATTCAAAATTTTCGGGTTTATTACAGGGACAGCAGAGATCCACTTTGGCCGCGGCTCGAGGGG
G
Features (pLannotate 1.2.2; 25 found; start..end, strand, type, name):
    529..1128    +  CDS            PuroR: puromycin N-acetyltransferase; pac from Streptomyces alboniger; confers resistance to puromycin
   1171..1254    +  CDS            nef (fragment): NEF_HV1Z2 - Experimental evidence at protein level: Swiss-Prot protein existence level 1. Extracellular Nef protein targets CD4(+) T-lymphocytes for apoptosis by interacting with CXCR4 surface receptors. From Human immunodeficiency virus type 1 group M subtype D (isolate Z2/CDC-Z34) (HIV-1).
   1256..1489    +  LTR            3' LTR (ΔU3): self-inactivating 3' long terminal repeat (LTR) from HIV-1
   1561..1682    +  polyA_signal   SV40 poly(A) signal: SV40 polyadenylation signal
   1722..1857    +  rep_origin     SV40 ori: SV40 origin of replication
   1878..1896    -  promoter       T7 promoter: promoter for bacteriophage T7 RNA polymerase
   1904..2059    +  CDS            lacZα (fragment): LacZα fragment of β-galactosidase; lacZ fragment
   2064..2492    +  rep_origin     f1 ori (sequence partly withheld): f1 bacteriophage origin of replication; arrow indicates direction of (+) strand synthesis
   2545..2649    +  promoter       AmpR promoter: bla
   2650..3510    +  CDS            AmpR: β-lactamase; bla; confers resistance to ampicillin, carbenicillin, and related antibiotics
   3681..4269    +  rep_origin     ori: high-copy-number ColE1/pMB1/pBR322/pUC origin of replication
   4452..4544    +  CDS            lacI (fragment): lac repressor; lacI; The lac repressor binds to the lac operator to inhibit transcription in E. coli. This inhibition can be relieved by adding lactose or isopropyl-β-D-thiogalactopyranoside (IPTG).
   4557..4578    +  protein_bind   CAP binding site: CAP binding activates transcription in the presence of cAMP. E. coli catabolite activator protein
   4593..4623    +  promoter       lac promoter: promoter for the E. coli lac operon
   4631..4647    +  protein_bind   lac operator: The lac repressor binds to the lac operator to inhibit transcription in E. coli. This inhibition can be relieved by adding lactose or isopropyl-β-D-thiogalactopyranoside (IPTG). lac repressor encoded by lacI
   4692..4710    +  promoter       T3 promoter: promoter for bacteriophage T3 RNA polymerase
   4738..4964    +  promoter       RSV promoter: Rous sarcoma virus enhancer/promoter
   4965..5145    +  LTR            5' LTR (truncated): truncated 5' long terminal repeat (LTR) from HIV-1
   5192..5317    +  misc_feature   HIV-1 Ψ: packaging signal of human immunodeficiency virus type 1
   5301..5664    +  CDS            HIV-1 gag (fragment): gag protein from human immunodeficiency virus 1; gag
   5810..6043    +  misc_feature   RRE: The Rev response element (RRE) of HIV-1 allows for Rev-dependent mRNA export from the nucleus to the cytoplasm.
   6420..6520    +  CDS            Rev (fragment): human immunodeficiency virus 1 (HIV-1) Rev protein; rev; enhances nuclear export of unspliced and incompletely spliced viral mRNAs
   6570..6810    +  promoter       U6 promoter: RNA polymerase III promoter for human U6 snRNA
   6915..7032    +  misc_feature   cPPT/CTS: central polypurine tract and central termination sequence of HIV-1
   7081..507     +  promoter       hPGK promoter (across the origin): human phosphoglycerate kinase 1 promoter
