[The description below was written by a language model from this plasmid's Addgene catalogue record and pLannotate feature annotations shown in this document.]
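Description:
shRNA_MTO1_2 is a lentiviral shRNA expression plasmid built on the pLKO.1 backbone and designed to knock down human MTO1 (also listed as CGI-02 and COXPD10). It is the second of the MTO1-directed hairpins from a study that used loss-of-function screening to identify functional circular RNAs. The record does not say whether this hairpin targets the linear MTO1 transcript or a circular RNA derived from the locus. In bacteria the plasmid replicates from a high-copy ColE1/pUC-type origin and is selected with ampicillin through the β-lactamase gene. An f1 origin and remnants of lac and phage-promoter cloning sequences are also carried over from the parental backbone.

The transfer cassette is a third-generation, self-inactivating design. An RSV promoter fused to a truncated HIV-1 5' LTR drives production of the genomic RNA in packaging cells. It is followed by the Ψ packaging signal with a partial gag sequence, then the Rev response element for Rev-dependent nuclear export, and a cPPT/CTS element that aids nuclear import of the viral genome. The 3' LTR carries a ΔU3 deletion, so the integrated provirus lacks LTR promoter activity.

Within this frame, a human U6 RNA polymerase III promoter sits upstream of an unannotated gap before the cPPT/CTS, which is where the hairpin insert would lie. A separate human PGK promoter drives puromycin N-acetyltransferase so that transduced mammalian cells can be selected with puromycin. An SV40 poly(A) signal and SV40 origin lie downstream of the 3' LTR.

The depositor sequence and the repository sequencing result are the same length and carry the same set of annotated features, differing only in where numbering starts. The construct is suited to stable knockdown in human cells after lentiviral packaging and transduction.
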