Addgene plasmid #215213: shRNA_MTO1_2
Purpose: Supression of shMTO1_2 expression
Depositing lab: Sefi Rosenbluh. Depositing organization: Monash University. Publication: Systematic loss-of-function screens identify pathway-specific functional circular RNAs. Liu L, Neve M, Perlaza-Jimenez L, Xi X, Purcell J, Hawdon A, Conn SJ, Zenker J, Tamayo P, Goodall GJ, Rosenbluh J. Nat Cell Biol. 2024 Aug;26(8):1359-1372. doi: 10.1038/s41556-024-01467-y. Epub 2024 Aug 2. PubMed 39095657.
Backbone
  Vector backbone: pLKO.1
  Vector type: Lentiviral
  Selectable markers: Puromycin
Growth in bacteria
  Bacterial resistance: Ampicillin, 100 μg/mL
  Growth temperature: 37°C
  Growth strain: NEB Stable
  Copy number: High Copy
Gene/Insert
  Gene/Insert name: MTO1 shRNA 2
  gRNA/shRNA sequence: GTCCACAGACGATCGGGGCTG
  Species: H. sapiens (human)
  Entrez Gene: MTO1 (a.k.a. CGI-02, COXPD10)
  Cloning method: Restriction Enzyme; 5′ cloning site unknown (unknown if destroyed)
Terms and licenses: Academic/Nonprofit Terms; Industry Terms: Not Available to Industry
How to cite: shRNA_MTO1_2 was a gift from Sefi Rosenbluh (Addgene plasmid # 215213 ; http://n2t.net/addgene:215213 ; RRID:Addgene_215213)
